Addgene plasmid #203052: Salsa-BC211-P3B7
Purpose: Expression of barcoded reporter plasmid for PRESTO-Salsa; EGFP/BC211
Depositing lab: Noah Palm. Depositing organization: Yale University. Publication: Highly multiplexed bioactivity screening reveals human and microbiota metabolome-GPCRome interactions. Chen H, Rosen CE, Gonzalez-Hernandez JA, Song D, Potempa J, Ring AM, Palm NW. Cell. 2023 Jul 6;186(14):3095-3110.e19. doi: 10.1016/j.cell.2023.05.024. Epub 2023 Jun 14. PubMed 37321219.
Backbone
  Vector backbone: pCER206
  Vector type: Mammalian Expression
Growth in bacteria
  Bacterial resistance: Ampicillin, 100 μg/mL
  Growth temperature: 37°C
  Growth strain: DH5alpha
  Copy number: High Copy
Gene/Insert
  Gene/Insert name: EGFP/BC211
  Species: Synthetic
  Insert size (bp): 730
  Promoter: Tet Response Element (TRE)
  Cloning method: Restriction Enzyme; 5′ cloning site BsrGI (not destroyed); 3′ cloning site HindIII (not destroyed)
  Sequencing primers: 5′ Custom primer (GAAGCGCGATCACATGG)
Terms and licenses: Academic/Nonprofit Terms; Industry Terms: Not Available to Industry
How to cite: Salsa-BC211-P3B7 was a gift from Noah Palm (Addgene plasmid # 203052 ; http://n2t.net/addgene:203052 ; RRID:Addgene_203052)
