[The description below was written by a language model from this plasmid's Addgene catalogue record and pLannotate feature annotations shown in this document.]
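Description:
Salsa-BC211-P3B7 is a 5.1 kb mammalian expression plasmid built on the pCER206 backbone and serves as one member of a set of barcoded reporter plasmids for PRESTO-Salsa, a highly multiplexed screening approach for GPCR bioactivity. It is propagated in E. coli as a high-copy plasmid through a ColE1/pUC-type origin and is selected with ampicillin via the β-lactamase gene and its native promoter. No mammalian selection marker is annotated; short fragments matching lacI, SV40 large T antigen and an aminoglycoside phosphotransferase appear to be backbone remnants rather than functional genes.

The payload is a synthetic 730 bp EGFP/BC211 insert, cloned between BsrGI and HindIII sites, placed under a tetracycline response element. The feature table shows a central block of tetO repeats flanked on both sides by minimal promoter elements, an arrangement resembling a bidirectional Tet-responsive promoter. In the forward direction, a TRE3G-type promoter fragment drives mammalian codon-optimized EGFP, followed by a short polylinker segment that presumably holds the BC211 barcode (the barcode itself is not annotated) and then a region containing an SV40 polyadenylation signal, which is annotated on the opposite strand. In the reverse direction, a minimal CMV promoter leads into a cloning-site remnant, a rabbit β-globin intron, a β-globin exon fragment and a β-globin poly(A) signal, with no coding insert annotated in that arm.

Because TRE promoters are silent until bound by a tetracycline-controlled transactivator, the reporter would yield EGFP and a barcode-bearing transcript when such a transactivator is present. The record does not detail how this is coupled to receptor activation. The unique barcode allows this reporter to be distinguished from others in pooled, sequencing-based readouts.
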