Features (pLannotate 1.2.2; 17 found; start..end, strand, type, name):
      2..55      +  CDS            lacI (fragment): lac repressor; lacI; The lac repressor binds to the lac operator to inhibit transcription in E. coli. This inhibition can be relieved by adding lactose or isopropyl-β-D-thiogalactopyranoside (IPTG).
    388..443     -  polyA_signal   β-globin poly(A) signal: rabbit β-globin polyadenylation signal (Gil and Proudfoot, 1987)
    518..640     -  CDS            HBB: HBB_COLGU - Experimental evidence at transcript level: Swiss-Prot protein existence level 2. Involved in oxygen transport from the lung to the various peripheral tissues. From Colobus guereza (Mantled guereza) (Eastern black-and-white colobus monkey).
    644..1216    -  intron         β-globin intron: intron from rabbit β-globin gene
   1312..1343    -  misc_feature   MCS (fragment): pUC18/19 multiple cloning site
   1437..1475    -  promoter       minimal CMV promoter: human cytomegalovirus (CMV) immediate early promoter
   1493..1708    -  protein_bind   tetracycline response element (fragment): contains seven copies of the tetracycline operator tetO tetracycline repressor TetR
   1708..1753    +  promoter       TRE3GV promoter (fragment): 3rd-generation Tet-responsive promoter that can be activated by binding of Tet-On® 3G, optimized for retroviral and lentiviral vectors
   1829..1856    +  misc_feature   MCS (fragment): pBluescript multiple cloning site
   1861..2580    +  CDS            EGFP: the original enhanced GFP (Yang et al., 1996) mammalian codon-optimized
   2591..2613    +  misc_feature   MCS (fragment): pBluescript multiple cloning site
   2627..2761    -  polyA_signal   SV40 poly(A) signal: SV40 polyadenylation signal
   2784..2867    -  CDS            large T antigen (fragment): large T antigen from SV40 (simian virus 40)
   2861..3091    -  CDS            str (fragment): STR_KLEPN - Protein inferred from homology: Swiss-Prot protein existence level 3. The aminoglycoside phosphotransferases achieve inactivation of their antibiotic substrates by phosphorylation. From Klebsiella pneumoniae.
   3210..3314    +  promoter       AmpR promoter: bla
   3315..4175    +  CDS            AmpR: β-lactamase; bla; confers resistance to ampicillin, carbenicillin, and related antibiotics
   4346..4934    +  rep_origin     ori: high-copy-number ColE1/pMB1/pBR322/pUC origin of replication
>Addgene plasmid #203052 | Salsa-BC211-P3B7 | addgene full sequence | sequence record 421400 | Addgene NGS Result
AGCGCCCAATACGCAAACCGCCTCTCCCCGCGCGTTGGCCGATTCATTAATGCAGTCGAGGGATCTCCAT
AAGAGAAGAGGGACAGCTATGACTGGGAGTAGTCAGGAGAGGAGGAAAAATCTGGCTAGTAAAACATGTA
AGGAAAATTTTAGGGATGTTAAAGAAAAAAATAACACAAAACAAAATATAAAAAAAATCTAACCTCAAGT
CAAGGCTTTTCTATGGAATAAGGAATGGACAGCAGGGGGCTGTTTCATATACTGATGACCTCTTTATAGC
CAACCTTTGTTCATGGCAGCCAGCATATGGGCATATGTTGCCAAACTCTAAACCAAATACTCATTCTGAT
GTTTTAAATGATTTGCCCTCCCATATGTCCTTCCGAGTGAGAGACACAAAAAATTCCAACACACTATTGC
AATGAAAATAAATTTCCTTTATTAGCCAGAAGTCAGATGCTCAAGGGGCTTCATGATGTCCCCATAATTT
TTGGCAGAGGGAAAAAGATCGATCTCAGTGGTATTTGTGAGCCAGGGCATTGGCCACACCAGCCACCACC
TTCTGATAGGCAGCCTGCACCTGAGGAGTGAATTCTTTGCCAAAATGATGAGACAGCACAACAACCAGCA
CGTTGCCCAGGAGCTGTAGGAAAGAGAAGAAGGCATGAACATGGTTAGCAGAGGGGCCCGGTTTGGACTC
AGAGTATTTTATCCTCATCTCAAACAGTGTATATCATTGTAACCATAAAGAGAAAGGCAGGATGATGACC
AGGGTGTAGTTGTTTCTACCAATAAGAATATTTCCACGCCAGCCAGAATTTATATGCAGAAATATTCTAC
CTTATCATTTAATTATAACAATTGTTCTCTAAAACTGTGCTGAAGTACAATATAATATACCCTGATTGCC
TTGAAAAAAAAGTGATTAGAGAAAGTACTTACAATCTGACAAATAAACAAAAGTGAATTTAAAAATTCGT
TACAAATGCAAGCTAAAGTTTAACGAAAAAGTTACAGAAAATGAAAAGAAAATAAGAGGAGACAATGGTT
GTCAACAGAGTAGAAAGTGAAAGAAACAAAATTATCATGAGGGTCCATGGTGATACAAGGGACATCTTCC
CATTCTAAACAACACCCTGAAAACTTTGCCCCCTCCATATAACATGAATTTTACAATAGCGAAAAAGAAA
GAACAATCAAGGGTCCCCAAACTCACCCTGAAGTTCTCAGCTCTAGAGATATCGTCGAGGCCGCGCTAGC
GTTTAAACTGTCGACCTTAATTAAGAGATCTGCTCGAGGCGCGTCAGCTGACTAGAGGATCCCCGGGTAC
CGAGCTCGAATTCGGGGCCGCGGAGGCTGGATCGGTCCCGGTGTCTTCTATGGAGGTCAAAACAGCGTGG
ATGGCGTCTCCAGGCGATCTGACGGTTCACTAAACGAGCTCTGCTTATATAGGCCTCCCACCGTACACGC
CTACCTCGACCCGGGTACCGAGCTCGACTTTCACTTTTCTCTATCACTGATAGGGAGTGGTAAACTCGAC
TTTCACTTTTCTCTATCACTGATAGGGAGTGGTAAACTCGACTTTCACTTTTCTCTATCACTGATAGGGA
GTGGTAAACTCGACTTTCACTTTTCTCTATCACTGATAGGGAGTGGTAAACTCGACTTTCACTTTTCTCT
ATCACTGATAGGGAGTGGTAAACTCGACCTATATAAGCAGAGCTCGTTTAGTGAACCGTCAGATCGCCTG
GAGACGCCATCCACGCTGTTTTGACCTCCATAGAAGACACCGGGACCGATCCAGCCTCCGCGGCCCCGAA
TTCCTGCAGCGGCCGCTCTAGAACTAGTGGATCCCCGCGGATGGTGAGCAAGGGCGAGGAGCTGTTCACC
GGGGTGGTGCCCATCCTGGTCGAGCTGGACGGCGACGTAAACGGCCACAAGTTCAGCGTGTCCGGCGAGG
GCGAGGGCGATGCCACCTACGGCAAGCTGACCCTGAAGTTCATCTGCACCACCGGCAAGCTGCCCGTGCC
CTGGCCCACCCTCGTGACCACCCTGACCTACGGCGTGCAGTGCTTCAGCCGCTACCCCGACCACATGAAG
CAGCACGACTTCTTCAAGTCCGCCATGCCCGAAGGCTACGTCCAGGAGCGCACCATCTTCTTCAAGGACG
ACGGCAACTACAAGACCCGCGCCGAGGTGAAGTTCGAGGGCGACACCCTGGTGAACCGCATCGAGCTGAA
GGGCATCGACTTCAAGGAGGACGGCAACATCCTGGGGCACAAGCTGGAGTACAACTACAACAGCCACAAC
GTCTATATCATGGCCGACAAGCAGAAGAACGGCATCAAGGTGAACTTCAAGATCCGCCACAACATCGAGG
ACGGCAGCGTGCAGCTCGCCGACCACTACCAGCAGAACACCCCCATCGGCGACGGCCCCGTGCTGCTGCC
CGACAACCACTACCTGAGCACCCAGTCCGCCCTGAGCAAAGACCCCAACGAGAAGCGCGATCACATGGTC
CTGCTGGAGTTCGTGACCGCCGCCGGGATCACTCTCGGCATGGACGAGCTGTACAAGTAAGCAAGTCCGA
GAATTCGATATCAAGCTTGTCGACCTAGTTCTAGAGGATCCAGACATGATAAGATACATTGATGAGTTTG
GACAAACCACAACTAGAATGCAGTGAAAAAAATGCTTTATTTGTGAAATTTGTGATGCTATTGCTTTATT
TGTAACCATTATAAGCTGCAATAAACAAGTTAACAACAACAATTGCATTCATTTTATGTTTCAGGTTCAG
GGGGAGGTGTGGGAGGTTTTTTAAAGCAAGTAAAACCTCTACAAATGTGGTATGGCTGATTATGATCCTG
CAAGCCTCGTCGTCCTGGCCGGACCACGCTATCTGTGCAAGGTCCCCGGCCCCGGACGCGCGCTCCATGA
GCAGAGCGCCCGCCGCCGAGGCGAAGACTCGGGCGGCGCCCTGCCCGTCCCACCAGGTCAACAGGCGGTA
ACCGGCCTCTTCATCGGGAATGCGCGCGACCTTCAGCATCGCCGGCATGTCCCCCTGGCGGACGGGAAGT
ATCCAGCTCGACCAAGCTGGCCGCGTCGAGTGAAGACGAAAGGGCCTCGTGATACGCCTATTTTTATAGG
TTAATGTCATGATAATAATGGTTTCTTAGACGTCAGGTGGCACTTTTCGGGGAAATGTGCGCGGAACCCC
TATTTGTTTATTTTTCTAAATACATTCAAATATGTATCCGCTCATGAGACAATAACCCTGATAAATGCTT
CAATAATATTGAAAAAGGAAGAGTATGAGTATTCAACATTTCCGTGTCGCCCTTATTCCCTTTTTTGCGG
CATTTTGCCTTCCTGTTTTTGCTCACCCAGAAACGCTGGTGAAAGTAAAAGATGCTGAAGATCAGTTGGG
TGCACGAGTGGGTTACATCGAACTGGATCTCAACAGCGGTAAGATCCTTGAGAGTTTTCGCCCCGAAGAA
CGTTTTCCAATGATGAGCACTTTTAAAGTTCTGCTATGTGGCGCGGTATTATCCCGTGTTGACGCCGGGC
AAGAGCAACTCGGTCGCCGCATACACTATTCTCAGAATGACTTGGTTGAGTACTCACCAGTCACAGAAAA
GCATCTTACGGATGGCATGACAGTAAGAGAATTATGCAGTGCTGCCATAACCATGAGTGATAACACTGCG
GCCAACTTACTTCTGACAACGATCGGAGGACCGAAGGAGCTAACCGCTTTTTTGCACAACATGGGGGATC
ATGTAACTCGCCTTGATCGTTGGGAACCGGAGCTGAATGAAGCCATACCAAACGACGAGCGTGACACCAC
GATGCCTGTAGCAATGGCAACAACGTTGCGCAAACTATTAACTGGCGAACTACTTACTCTAGCTTCCCGG
CAACAATTAATAGACTGGATGGAGGCGGATAAAGTTGCAGGACCACTTCTGCGCTCGGCCCTTCCGGCTG
GCTGGTTTATTGCTGATAAATCTGGAGCCGGTGAGCGTGGGTCTCGCGGTATCATTGCAGCACTGGGGCC
AGATGGTAAGCCCTCCCGTATCGTAGTTATCTACACGACGGGGAGTCAGGCAACTATGGATGAACGAAAT
AGACAGATCGCTGAGATAGGTGCCTCACTGATTAAGCATTGGTAACTGTCAGACCAAGTTTACTCATATA
TACTTTAGATTGATTTAAAACTTCATTTTTAATTTAAAAGGATCTAGGTGAAGATCCTTTTTGATAATCT
CATGACCAAAATCCCTTAACGTGAGTTTTCGTTCCACTGAGCGTCAGACCCCGTAGAAAAGATCAAAGGA
TCTTCTTGAGATCCTTTTTTTCTGCGCGTAATCTGCTGCTTGCAAACAAAAAAACCACCGCTACCAGCGG
TGGTTTGTTTGCCGGATCAAGAGCTACCAACTCTTTTTCCGAAGGTAACTGGCTTCAGCAGAGCGCAGAT
ACCAAATACTGTTCTTCTAGTGTAGCCGTAGTTAGGCCACCACTTCAAGAACTCTGTAGCACCGCCTACA
TACCTCGCTCTGCTAATCCTGTTACCAGTGGCTGCTGCCAGTGGCGATAAGTCGTGTCTTACCGGGTTGG
ACTCAAGACGATAGTTACCGGATAAGGCGCAGCGGTCGGGCTGAACGGGGGGTTCGTGCACACAGCCCAG
CTTGGAGCGAACGACCTACACCGAACTGAGATACCTACAGCGTGAGCTATGAGAAAGCGCCACGCTTCCC
GAAGGGAGAAAGGCGGACAGGTATCCGGTAAGCGGCAGGGTCGGAACAGGAGAGCGCACGAGGGAGCTTC
CAGGGGGAAACGCCTGGTATCTTTATAGTCCTGTCGGGTTTCGCCACCTCTGACTTGAGCGTCGATTTTT
GTGATGCTCGTCAGGGGGGCGGAGCCTATGGAAAAACGCCAGCAACGCGGCCTTTTTACGGTTCCTGGCC
TTTTGCTGGCCTTTTGCTCACATGTTCTTTCCTGCGTTATCCCCTGATTCTGTGGATAACCGTATTACCG
CCTTTGAGTGAGCTGATACCGCTCGCCGCAGCCGAACGACCGAGCGCAGCGAGTCAGTGAGCGAGGAAGC
GGAAG
