>Addgene plasmid #203052 | Salsa-BC211-P3B7 | depositor partial sequence | sequence record 393925 | BC211
GCAAGTCCGA
